Addgene plasmid #74375: pX462-hPRKAA1-gRNA_B
Purpose: gRNA_B to knockout human AMPK alpha 1 using Cas9n
Depositing lab: Reuben Shaw. Depositing organization: Salk Institute for Biological Studies. Publication: Metabolism. AMP-activated protein kinase mediates mitochondrial fission in response to energy stress. Toyama EQ, Herzig S, Courchet J, Lewis TL Jr, Loson OC, Hellberg K, Young NP, Chen H, Polleux F, Chan DC, Shaw RJ. Science. 2016 Jan 15;351(6270):275-81. doi: 10.1126/science.aab4138. PubMed 26816379.
Backbone
  Vector backbone: pX462
  Backbone manufacturer: Addgene plasmid 48141
  Vector type: CRISPR
  Selectable markers: Puromycin
Growth in bacteria
  Bacterial resistance: Ampicillin, 100 μg/mL
  Growth temperature: 37°C
  Growth strain: DH5alpha
  Copy number: Unknown
Gene/Insert
  Gene/Insert name: human AMPK alpha 1 exon1 gRNA (alt name: PRKAA1)
  gRNA/shRNA sequence: GAAGATCGGCCACTACATTC
  Species: H. sapiens (human)
  Entrez Gene: PRKAA1 (a.k.a. AMPK, AMPK alpha 1, AMPKa1)
  Promoter: U6
  Cloning method: Restriction Enzyme; 5′ cloning site BbsI (destroyed during cloning); 3′ cloning site BbsI (destroyed during cloning)
  Sequencing primers: 5′ GAGGGCCTATTTCCCATGATTCC
Terms and licenses: Academic/Nonprofit Terms; Industry Terms: Not Available to Industry
How to cite: pX462-hPRKAA1-gRNA_B was a gift from Reuben Shaw (Addgene plasmid # 74375 ; http://n2t.net/addgene:74375 ; RRID:Addgene_74375)
