[The description below was written by a language model from this plasmid's Addgene catalogue record and pLannotate feature annotations shown in this document.]
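Description:
pX462-hPRKAA1-gRNA_B is a mammalian CRISPR expression plasmid built on the pX462 backbone, an all-in-one vector that delivers a Streptococcus pyogenes Cas9 nickase (Cas9n) together with a single guide RNA. In bacteria it is maintained through a high-copy ColE1/pUC-type origin and selected with ampicillin via the β-lactamase gene. An f1 phage origin is also present. Transfected mammalian cells can be selected with puromycin.

The insert is a guide sequence directed against exon 1 of human PRKAA1, which encodes the AMPK alpha 1 catalytic subunit. It was cloned between the backbone's BbsI sites, both of which were destroyed in the process, so that it sits downstream of the human U6 RNA polymerase III promoter and directly upstream of the S. pyogenes gRNA scaffold. A second cassette uses a hybrid promoter made of the CMV enhancer, the chicken β-actin promoter and a hybrid intron to drive the Cas9 coding sequence, which the annotation software splits into overlapping N- and C-terminal portions. This is followed by a nucleoplasmin nuclear localization signal, a puromycin N-acetyltransferase coding sequence and a bGH polyadenylation signal. The table does not annotate any linker between Cas9 and the puromycin marker, nor the nickase mutation itself. A single AAV2 inverted terminal repeat lies after the poly(A) signal, along with small backbone remnants of bom and rop.

Because a nickase cuts only one DNA strand, it is normally used with two offset guides to create a double-strand break with fewer off-target effects. The "gRNA_B" name suggests this plasmid is one of such a pair, though the record does not name its partner. Its stated purpose is knockout of human AMPK alpha 1.
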