Features (pLannotate 1.2.2; 19 found; start..end, strand, type, name):
      1..241     +  promoter       U6 promoter: RNA polymerase III promoter for human U6 snRNA
    270..345     +  misc_RNA       gRNA scaffold: guide RNA scaffold for the Streptococcus pyogenes CRISPR/Cas9 system
    352..395     +  misc_RNA       gRNA scaffold (fragment): guide RNA scaffold for the Streptococcus pyogenes CRISPR/Cas9 system
    442..727     +  enhancer       CMV enhancer: human cytomegalovirus immediate early enhancer; contains an 18-bp deletion relative to the standard CMV enhancer
    729..1007    +  promoter       chicken β-actin promoter: No description available
   1008..1235    +  intron         hybrid intron: hybrid between chicken β-actin (CBA) and minute virus of mice (MMV) introns (Gray et al., 2011)
   1373..3088    +  CDS            Cas9(N): N-terminal portion of Streptococcus pyogenes Cas9 (Zetsche et al., 2015)
   2975..5473    +  CDS            Cas9(C): C-terminal portion of Streptococcus pyogenes Cas9 (Zetsche et al., 2015)
   5474..5521    +  CDS            nucleoplasmin NLS: bipartite nuclear localization signal from nucleoplasmin
   5591..6190    +  CDS            PuroR (fragment): puromycin N-acetyltransferase; pac from Streptomyces; confers resistance to puromycin
   6224..6335    +  polyA_signal   bGH poly(A) signal: bovine growth hormone polyadenylation signal
   6440..6580    +  repeat_region  AAV2 ITR: inverted terminal repeat of adeno-associated virus serotype 2 inverted
   6585..6636    -  misc_feature   bom (fragment): basis of mobility region from pBR322
   6655..7110    +  rep_origin     f1 ori (sequence partly withheld): f1 bacteriophage origin of replication; arrow indicates direction of (+) strand synthesis
   7111..7160    -  misc_feature   bom (fragment): basis of mobility region from pBR322
   7262..7297    -  CDS            rop (fragment): Rop protein, which maintains plasmids at low copy number; rop
   7392..7496    +  promoter       AmpR promoter: bla
   7497..8357    +  CDS            AmpR: β-lactamase; bla; confers resistance to ampicillin, carbenicillin, and related antibiotics
   8528..9116    +  rep_origin     ori: high-copy-number ColE1/pMB1/pBR322/pUC origin of replication
>Addgene plasmid #74375 | pX462-hPRKAA1-gRNA_B | addgene full sequence | sequence record 272586 | Addgene NGS Result
GAGGGCCTATTTCCCATGATTCCTTCATATTTGCATATACGATACAAGGCTGTTAGAGAGATAATTGGAA
TTAATTTGACTGTAAACACAAAGATATTAGTACAAAATACGTGACGTAGAAAGTAATAATTTCTTGGGTA
GTTTGCAGTTTTAAAATTATGTTTTAAAATGGACTATCATATGCTTACCGTAACTTGAAAGTATTTCGAT
TTCTTGGCTTTATATATCTTGTGGAAAGGACGAAACACCGAAGATCGGCCACTACATTCGTTTTAGAGCT
AGAAATAGCAAGTTAAAATAAGGCTAGTCCGTTATCAACTTGAAAAAGTGGCACCGAGTCGGTGCTTTTT
TGTTTTAGAGCTAGAAATAGCAAGTTAAAATAAGGCTAGTCCGTTTTTAGCGCGTGCGCCAATTCTGCAG
ACAAATGGCTCTAGAGGTACCCGTTACATAACTTACGGTAAATGGCCCGCCTGGCTGACCGCCCAACGAC
CCCCGCCCATTGACGTCAATAGTAACGCCAATAGGGACTTTCCATTGACGTCAATGGGTGGAGTATTTAC
GGTAAACTGCCCACTTGGCAGTACATCAAGTGTATCATATGCCAAGTACGCCCCCTATTGACGTCAATGA
CGGTAAATGGCCCGCCTGGCATTGTGCCCAGTACATGACCTTATGGGACTTTCCTACTTGGCAGTACATC
TACGTATTAGTCATCGCTATTACCATGGTCGAGGTGAGCCCCACGTTCTGCTTCACTCTCCCCATCTCCC
CCCCCTCCCCACCCCCAATTTTGTATTTATTTATTTTTTAATTATTTTGTGCAGCGATGGGGGCGGGGGG
GGGGGGGGGCGCGCGCGCCAGGCGGGGCGGGGCGGGGCGAGGGGCGGGGCGGGGCGAGGCGGAGAGGTGC
GGCGGCAGCCAATCAGAGCGGCGCGCTCCGAAAGTTTCCTTTTATGGCGAGGCGGCGGCGGCGGCGGCCC
TATAAAAAGCGAAGCGCGCGGCGGGCGGGAGTCGCTGCGCGCTGCCTTCGCCCCGTGCCCCGCTCCGCCG
CCGCCTCGCGCCGCCCGCCCCGGCTCTGACTGACCGCGTTACTCCCACAGGTGAGCGGGCGGGACGGCCC
TTCTCCTCCGGGCTGTAATTAGCTGAGCAAGAGGTAAGGGTTTAAGGGATGGTTGGTTGGTGGGGTATTA
ATGTTTAATTACCTGGAGCACCTGCCTGAAATCACTTTTTTTCAGGTTGGACCGGTGCCACCATGGACTA
TAAGGACCACGACGGAGACTACAAGGATCATGATATTGATTACAAAGACGATGACGATAAGATGGCCCCA
AAGAAGAAGCGGAAGGTCGGTATCCACGGAGTCCCAGCAGCCGACAAGAAGTACAGCATCGGCCTGGCCA
TCGGCACCAACTCTGTGGGCTGGGCCGTGATCACCGACGAGTACAAGGTGCCCAGCAAGAAATTCAAGGT
GCTGGGCAACACCGACCGGCACAGCATCAAGAAGAACCTGATCGGAGCCCTGCTGTTCGACAGCGGCGAA
ACAGCCGAGGCCACCCGGCTGAAGAGAACCGCCAGAAGAAGATACACCAGACGGAAGAACCGGATCTGCT
ATCTGCAAGAGATCTTCAGCAACGAGATGGCCAAGGTGGACGACAGCTTCTTCCACAGACTGGAAGAGTC
CTTCCTGGTGGAAGAGGATAAGAAGCACGAGCGGCACCCCATCTTCGGCAACATCGTGGACGAGGTGGCC
TACCACGAGAAGTACCCCACCATCTACCACCTGAGAAAGAAACTGGTGGACAGCACCGACAAGGCCGACC
TGCGGCTGATCTATCTGGCCCTGGCCCACATGATCAAGTTCCGGGGCCACTTCCTGATCGAGGGCGACCT
GAACCCCGACAACAGCGACGTGGACAAGCTGTTCATCCAGCTGGTGCAGACCTACAACCAGCTGTTCGAG
GAAAACCCCATCAACGCCAGCGGCGTGGACGCCAAGGCCATCCTGTCTGCCAGACTGAGCAAGAGCAGAC
GGCTGGAAAATCTGATCGCCCAGCTGCCCGGCGAGAAGAAGAATGGCCTGTTCGGCAACCTGATTGCCCT
GAGCCTGGGCCTGACCCCCAACTTCAAGAGCAACTTCGACCTGGCCGAGGATGCCAAACTGCAGCTGAGC
AAGGACACCTACGACGACGACCTGGACAACCTGCTGGCCCAGATCGGCGACCAGTACGCCGACCTGTTTC
TGGCCGCCAAGAACCTGTCCGACGCCATCCTGCTGAGCGACATCCTGAGAGTGAACACCGAGATCACCAA
GGCCCCCCTGAGCGCCTCTATGATCAAGAGATACGACGAGCACCACCAGGACCTGACCCTGCTGAAAGCT
CTCGTGCGGCAGCAGCTGCCTGAGAAGTACAAAGAGATTTTCTTCGACCAGAGCAAGAACGGCTACGCCG
GCTACATTGACGGCGGAGCCAGCCAGGAAGAGTTCTACAAGTTCATCAAGCCCATCCTGGAAAAGATGGA
CGGCACCGAGGAACTGCTCGTGAAGCTGAACAGAGAGGACCTGCTGCGGAAGCAGCGGACCTTCGACAAC
GGCAGCATCCCCCACCAGATCCACCTGGGAGAGCTGCACGCCATTCTGCGGCGGCAGGAAGATTTTTACC
CATTCCTGAAGGACAACCGGGAAAAGATCGAGAAGATCCTGACCTTCCGCATCCCCTACTACGTGGGCCC
TCTGGCCAGGGGAAACAGCAGATTCGCCTGGATGACCAGAAAGAGCGAGGAAACCATCACCCCCTGGAAC
TTCGAGGAAGTGGTGGACAAGGGCGCTTCCGCCCAGAGCTTCATCGAGCGGATGACCAACTTCGATAAGA
ACCTGCCCAACGAGAAGGTGCTGCCCAAGCACAGCCTGCTGTACGAGTACTTCACCGTGTATAACGAGCT
GACCAAAGTGAAATACGTGACCGAGGGAATGAGAAAGCCCGCCTTCCTGAGCGGCGAGCAGAAAAAGGCC
ATCGTGGACCTGCTGTTCAAGACCAACCGGAAAGTGACCGTGAAGCAGCTGAAAGAGGACTACTTCAAGA
AAATCGAGTGCTTCGACTCCGTGGAAATCTCCGGCGTGGAAGATCGGTTCAACGCCTCCCTGGGCACATA
CCACGATCTGCTGAAAATTATCAAGGACAAGGACTTCCTGGACAATGAGGAAAACGAGGACATTCTGGAA
GATATCGTGCTGACCCTGACACTGTTTGAGGACAGAGAGATGATCGAGGAACGGCTGAAAACCTATGCCC
ACCTGTTCGACGACAAAGTGATGAAGCAGCTGAAGCGGCGGAGATACACCGGCTGGGGCAGGCTGAGCCG
GAAGCTGATCAACGGCATCCGGGACAAGCAGTCCGGCAAGACAATCCTGGATTTCCTGAAGTCCGACGGC
TTCGCCAACAGAAACTTCATGCAGCTGATCCACGACGACAGCCTGACCTTTAAAGAGGACATCCAGAAAG
CCCAGGTGTCCGGCCAGGGCGATAGCCTGCACGAGCACATTGCCAATCTGGCCGGCAGCCCCGCCATTAA
GAAGGGCATCCTGCAGACAGTGAAGGTGGTGGACGAGCTCGTGAAAGTGATGGGCCGGCACAAGCCCGAG
AACATCGTGATCGAAATGGCCAGAGAGAACCAGACCACCCAGAAGGGACAGAAGAACAGCCGCGAGAGAA
TGAAGCGGATCGAAGAGGGCATCAAAGAGCTGGGCAGCCAGATCCTGAAAGAACACCCCGTGGAAAACAC
CCAGCTGCAGAACGAGAAGCTGTACCTGTACTACCTGCAGAATGGGCGGGATATGTACGTGGACCAGGAA
CTGGACATCAACCGGCTGTCCGACTACGATGTGGACCATATCGTGCCTCAGAGCTTTCTGAAGGACGACT
CCATCGACAACAAGGTGCTGACCAGAAGCGACAAGAACCGGGGCAAGAGCGACAACGTGCCCTCCGAAGA
GGTCGTGAAGAAGATGAAGAACTACTGGCGGCAGCTGCTGAACGCCAAGCTGATTACCCAGAGAAAGTTC
GACAATCTGACCAAGGCCGAGAGAGGCGGCCTGAGCGAACTGGATAAGGCCGGCTTCATCAAGAGACAGC
TGGTGGAAACCCGGCAGATCACAAAGCACGTGGCACAGATCCTGGACTCCCGGATGAACACTAAGTACGA
CGAGAATGACAAGCTGATCCGGGAAGTGAAAGTGATCACCCTGAAGTCCAAGCTGGTGTCCGATTTCCGG
AAGGATTTCCAGTTTTACAAAGTGCGCGAGATCAACAACTACCACCACGCCCACGACGCCTACCTGAACG
CCGTCGTGGGAACCGCCCTGATCAAAAAGTACCCTAAGCTGGAAAGCGAGTTCGTGTACGGCGACTACAA
GGTGTACGACGTGCGGAAGATGATCGCCAAGAGCGAGCAGGAAATCGGCAAGGCTACCGCCAAGTACTTC
TTCTACAGCAACATCATGAACTTTTTCAAGACCGAGATTACCCTGGCCAACGGCGAGATCCGGAAGCGGC
CTCTGATCGAGACAAACGGCGAAACCGGGGAGATCGTGTGGGATAAGGGCCGGGATTTTGCCACCGTGCG
GAAAGTGCTGAGCATGCCCCAAGTGAATATCGTGAAAAAGACCGAGGTGCAGACAGGCGGCTTCAGCAAA
GAGTCTATCCTGCCCAAGAGGAACAGCGATAAGCTGATCGCCAGAAAGAAGGACTGGGACCCTAAGAAGT
ACGGCGGCTTCGACAGCCCCACCGTGGCCTATTCTGTGCTGGTGGTGGCCAAAGTGGAAAAGGGCAAGTC
CAAGAAACTGAAGAGTGTGAAAGAGCTGCTGGGGATCACCATCATGGAAAGAAGCAGCTTCGAGAAGAAT
CCCATCGACTTTCTGGAAGCCAAGGGCTACAAAGAAGTGAAAAAGGACCTGATCATCAAGCTGCCTAAGT
ACTCCCTGTTCGAGCTGGAAAACGGCCGGAAGAGAATGCTGGCCTCTGCCGGCGAACTGCAGAAGGGAAA
CGAACTGGCCCTGCCCTCCAAATATGTGAACTTCCTGTACCTGGCCAGCCACTATGAGAAGCTGAAGGGC
TCCCCCGAGGATAATGAGCAGAAACAGCTGTTTGTGGAACAGCACAAGCACTACCTGGACGAGATCATCG
AGCAGATCAGCGAGTTCTCCAAGAGAGTGATCCTGGCCGACGCTAATCTGGACAAAGTGCTGTCCGCCTA
CAACAAGCACCGGGATAAGCCCATCAGAGAGCAGGCCGAGAATATCATCCACCTGTTTACCCTGACCAAT
CTGGGAGCCCCTGCCGCCTTCAAGTACTTTGACACCACCATCGACCGGAAGAGGTACACCAGCACCAAAG
AGGTGCTGGACGCCACCCTGATCCACCAGAGCATCACCGGCCTGTACGAGACACGGATCGACCTGTCTCA
GCTGGGAGGCGACAAAAGGCCGGCGGCCACGAAAAAGGCCGGCCAGGCAAAAAAGAAAAAGGAATTCGGC
AGTGGAGAGGGCAGAGGAAGTCTGCTAACATGCGGTGACGTCGAGGAGAATCCTGGCCCAATGACCGAGT
ACAAGCCCACGGTGCGCCTCGCCACCCGCGACGACGTCCCCAGGGCCGTACGCACCCTCGCCGCCGCGTT
CGCCGACTACCCCGCCACGCGCCACACCGTCGATCCGGACCGCCACATCGAGCGGGTCACCGAGCTGCAA
GAACTCTTCCTCACGCGCGTCGGGCTCGACATCGGCAAGGTGTGGGTCGCGGACGACGGCGCCGCGGTGG
CGGTCTGGACCACGCCGGAGAGCGTCGAAGCGGGGGCGGTGTTCGCCGAGATCGGCCCGCGCATGGCCGA
GTTGAGCGGTTCCCGGCTGGCCGCGCAGCAACAGATGGAAGGCCTCCTGGCGCCGCACCGGCCCAAGGAG
CCCGCGTGGTTCCTGGCCACCGTCGGCGTCTCGCCCGACCACCAGGGCAAGGGTCTGGGCAGCGCCGTCG
TGCTCCCCGGAGTGGAGGCGGCCGAGCGCGCCGGGGTGCCCGCCTTCCTGGAGACCTCCGCGCCCCACAA
CCTCCCCTTCTACGAGCGGCTCGGCTTCACCGTCACCGCCGACGTCGAGGTGCCCGAAGGACCGCGCACC
TGGTGCATGACCCGCAAGCCCGGTGCCTGAGAATTCTAACTAGAGCTCGCTGATCAGCCTCGACTGTGCC
TTCTAGTTGCCAGCCATCTGTTGTTTGCCCCTCCCCCGTGCCTTCCTTGACCCTGGAAGGTGCCACTCCC
ACTGTCCTTTCCTAATAAAATGAGGAAATTGCATCGCATTGTCTGAGTAGGTGTCATTCTATTCTGGGGG
GTGGGGTGGGGCAGGACAGCAAGGGGGAGGATTGGGAAGAGAATAGCAGGCATGCTGGGGAGCGGCCGCA
GGAACCCCTAGTGATGGAGTTGGCCACTCCCTCTCTGCGCGCTCGCTCGCTCACTGAGGCCGGGCGACCA
AAGGTCGCCCGACGCCCGGGCTTTGCCCGGGCGGCCTCAGTGAGCGAGCGAGCGCGCAGCTGCCTGCAGG
GGCGCCTGATGCGGTATTTTCTCCTTACGCATCTGTGCGGTATTTCACACCGCATA
[95 nt withheld, positions 6637-6731]
T
[46 nt withheld, positions 6733-6778]
C
[141 nt withheld, positions 6780-6920]
CCTTTGACGTTGGAGTCCACGTTCTTT
[37 nt withheld, positions 6948-6984]
ACTCTATCTCGGGCTATTCTTTTGATTTATAAGGGATTTTGCCGATTTCGGTCTATTGGTTAAAAAATGA
GCTGATTTAACAAAAATTTAACGCGAATTTTAACAAAATATTAACGTTTACAATTTTATGGTGCACTCTC
AGTACAATCTGCTCTGATGCCGCATAGTTAAGCCAGCCCCGACACCCGCCAACACCCGCTGACGCGCCCT
GACGGGCTTGTCTGCTCCCGGCATCCGCTTACAGACAAGCTGTGACCGTCTCCGGGAGCTGCATGTGTCA
GAGGTTTTCACCGTCATCACCGAAACGCGCGAGACGAAAGGGCCTCGTGATACGCCTATTTTTATAGGTT
AATGTCATGATAATAATGGTTTCTTAGACGTCAGGTGGCACTTTTCGGGGAAATGTGCGCGGAACCCCTA
TTTGTTTATTTTTCTAAATACATTCAAATATGTATCCGCTCATGAGACAATAACCCTGATAAATGCTTCA
ATAATATTGAAAAAGGAAGAGTATGAGTATTCAACATTTCCGTGTCGCCCTTATTCCCTTTTTTGCGGCA
TTTTGCCTTCCTGTTTTTGCTCACCCAGAAACGCTGGTGAAAGTAAAAGATGCTGAAGATCAGTTGGGTG
CACGAGTGGGTTACATCGAACTGGATCTCAACAGCGGTAAGATCCTTGAGAGTTTTCGCCCCGAAGAACG
TTTTCCAATGATGAGCACTTTTAAAGTTCTGCTATGTGGCGCGGTATTATCCCGTATTGACGCCGGGCAA
GAGCAACTCGGTCGCCGCATACACTATTCTCAGAATGACTTGGTTGAGTACTCACCAGTCACAGAAAAGC
ATCTTACGGATGGCATGACAGTAAGAGAATTATGCAGTGCTGCCATAACCATGAGTGATAACACTGCGGC
CAACTTACTTCTGACAACGATCGGAGGACCGAAGGAGCTAACCGCTTTTTTGCACAACATGGGGGATCAT
GTAACTCGCCTTGATCGTTGGGAACCGGAGCTGAATGAAGCCATACCAAACGACGAGCGTGACACCACGA
TGCCTGTAGCAATGGCAACAACGTTGCGCAAACTATTAACTGGCGAACTACTTACTCTAGCTTCCCGGCA
ACAATTAATAGACTGGATGGAGGCGGATAAAGTTGCAGGACCACTTCTGCGCTCGGCCCTTCCGGCTGGC
TGGTTTATTGCTGATAAATCTGGAGCCGGTGAGCGTGGAAGCCGCGGTATCATTGCAGCACTGGGGCCAG
ATGGTAAGCCCTCCCGTATCGTAGTTATCTACACGACGGGGAGTCAGGCAACTATGGATGAACGAAATAG
ACAGATCGCTGAGATAGGTGCCTCACTGATTAAGCATTGGTAACTGTCAGACCAAGTTTACTCATATATA
CTTTAGATTGATTTAAAACTTCATTTTTAATTTAAAAGGATCTAGGTGAAGATCCTTTTTGATAATCTCA
TGACCAAAATCCCTTAACGTGAGTTTTCGTTCCACTGAGCGTCAGACCCCGTAGAAAAGATCAAAGGATC
TTCTTGAGATCCTTTTTTTCTGCGCGTAATCTGCTGCTTGCAAACAAAAAAACCACCGCTACCAGCGGTG
GTTTGTTTGCCGGATCAAGAGCTACCAACTCTTTTTCCGAAGGTAACTGGCTTCAGCAGAGCGCAGATAC
CAAATACTGTTCTTCTAGTGTAGCCGTAGTTAGGCCACCACTTCAAGAACTCTGTAGCACCGCCTACATA
CCTCGCTCTGCTAATCCTGTTACCAGTGGCTGCTGCCAGTGGCGATAAGTCGTGTCTTACCGGGTTGGAC
TCAAGACGATAGTTACCGGATAAGGCGCAGCGGTCGGGCTGAACGGGGGGTTCGTGCACACAGCCCAGCT
TGGAGCGAACGACCTACACCGAACTGAGATACCTACAGCGTGAGCTATGAGAAAGCGCCACGCTTCCCGA
AGGGAGAAAGGCGGACAGGTATCCGGTAAGCGGCAGGGTCGGAACAGGAGAGCGCACGAGGGAGCTTCCA
GGGGGAAACGCCTGGTATCTTTATAGTCCTGTCGGGTTTCGCCACCTCTGACTTGAGCGTCGATTTTTGT
GATGCTCGTCAGGGGGGCGGAGCCTATGGAAAAACGCCAGCAACGCGGCCTTTTTACGGTTCCTGGCCTT
TTGCTGGCCTTTTGCTCACATGT
