>Addgene plasmid #74375 | pX462-hPRKAA1-gRNA_B | depositor partial sequence | sequence record 140208 | gRNA sequence
GAAGATCGGCCACTACATTC
