>Addgene plasmid #74375 | pX462-hPRKAA1-gRNA_B | addgene partial sequence | sequence record 142082 | hSpCas9-R1 5'-CGCTCGTGCTTCTTATCCTC-3'
AGAGCTGTCGTCCACCTTGGCCATCTCGTTGCTGAAGATCTCTTGCAGATAGCAGATCCGGTTCTTCCGT
CTGGTGTATCTTCTTCTGGCGGTTCTCTTCAGCCGGGTGGCCTCGGCTGTTTCGCCGCTGTCGAACAGCA
GGGCTCCGATCAGGTTCTTCTTGATGCTGTGCCGGTCGGTGTTGCCCAGCACCTTGAATTTCTTGCTGGG
CACCTTGTACTCGTCGGTGATCACGGCCCAGCCCACAGAGTTGGTGCCGATGGCCAGGCCGATGCTGTAC
TTCTTGTCGGCTGCTGGGACTCCGTGGATACCGACCTTCCGCTTCTTCTTTGGGGCCATCTTATCGTCAT
CGTCTTTGTAATCAATATCATGATCCTTGTAGTCTCCGTCGTGGTCCTTATAGTCCATGGTGGCACCGGT
CCAACCTGAAAAAAAGTGATTTCAGGCAGGTGCTCCAGGTAATTAAACATTAATACCCCACCAACCAACC
ATCCCTTAAACCCTTACCTCTTGCTCAGCTAATTACAGCCCGGAGGAGAAGGGCCGTCCCGCCCGCTCAC
CTGTGGGAGTAACGCGGTCAGTCAGAGCCGGGGCGGGCGGCGCGAGG
