>Addgene plasmid #74375 | pX462-hPRKAA1-gRNA_B | addgene partial sequence | sequence record 145652 | hU6-F 5'-GAGGGCCTATTTCCCATGATT-3'
AGGCTGTTAGAGAGATAATTGGAATTAATTTGACTGTAAACACAAAGATATTAGTACAAAATACGTGACG
TAGAAAGTAATAATTTCTTGGGTAGTTTGCAGTTTTAAAATTATGTTTTAAAATGGACTATCATATGCTT
ACCGTAACTTGAAAGTATTTCGATTTCTTGGCTTTATATATCTTGTGGAAAGGACGAAACACCGAAGATC
GGCCACTACATTCGTTTTAGAGCTAGAAATAGCAAGTTAAAATAAGGCTAGTCCGTTATCAACTTGAAAA
AGTGGCACCGAGTCGGTGCTTTTTTGTTTTAGAGCTAGAAATAGCAAGTTAAAATAAGGCTAGTCCGTTT
TTAGCGCGTGCGCCAATTCTGCAGACAAATGGCTCTAGAGGTACCCGTTACATAACTTACGGTAAATGGC
CCGCCTGGCTGACCGCCCAACGACCCCCGCCCATTGACGTCAATAGTAACGCCAATAGGGACTTTCCATT
GACGTCAATGGGTGGAGTATTTACGGTAAACTGCCCACTTGGCAGTACATCAAGTGTATCATATGCCAAG
TACGCCCCCTATTGACGTCAATGACGGTAAATGGCCCGCCTGGCATTGTGCCCAGTACATGACCTTATGG
GACTTTCCTACTTGGCAGTACATCTACGTATTAGTCATCGCTATTACCATGGTCGAGGTGAGCCCCACGT
TCTGCTTCACTCTCCCCATCTCCCCCCCCTCCCCACCCCCAATTTTGTATTTATTTATTTTTTAATTATT
T
